>Addgene plasmid #8420 | pLTR PKC epsilon | addgene partial sequence | sequence record 17009 | MMLV-F 5'-atcagttcgcttctcgcttc-3'
AAAGAGCCCACAACCCCTCACTCGGCGCGCCAGTCCTCCGATTGACTGAGTCGCCCCGACCTCGAGGAAT
TCGGCACGAGGTCCCCCAGGCTCCCGGCGCGCCTGCTCCTGCTCTTCAATCCTGCCCTCGGGGCGGACGG
AGTGACCCCCGCCCCGACCATGGTAGTGTTCAATGGCCTTCTTAAGATCAAAATCTGCGAGGCGGTGAGC
TTGAAGCCCACAGCCTGGTCGCTGCGCCATGCGGTGGGACCCCGGCCACAGACGTTCCTTTTGGACCCCT
ACATTGCCCTTAACGTGGACGACTCGCGCATCGGCCAAACAGCCACCAAGCAAAAGACCAACAGCCCGGC
CTGGCACGATGAGTTCGTCACCGATGTGTGCAATGGGCGCAAGATCGAGCTGGCTGTCTTTCACGACGCT
CCTATCGGCTACGACGACTTCGTGGCCAACTGCACCATCCAGTTCGAGGAGCTGCTGCAGAATGGGAGCC
GTCACTTCGAGGACTGGATTGACCTGGAGCCAGAAGGAAAAGTGTACGTGATCATCGATCTCTCGGGATC
ATCGGGTGAAGCCCCTAAAGACAATGAAGAACGAGTGTTCAGGGAGCGTATGCGGCCAAGGAAGCGGCAA
GGGGCTGTCAGGCGCAGGGTCCACCAGGTCAATGGCCACAAGTTCATGGCCACCTACTTGCGGCAACCCA
CCTACTGCTCCCACTGCAGAGATTTCATCTGGGGTGTCATAGGAAAACAGGGATATCAATGTCAAGTTTG
CA
