[The description below was written by a language model from this plasmid's Addgene catalogue record.]
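Description:
pLTR PKC epsilon is a mammalian expression plasmid built on the pLTR backbone (about 7.8 kb without insert) and carrying a roughly 2.4 kb cDNA for mouse protein kinase C epsilon (Prkce). The insert was placed by restriction cloning into an EcoRI site, with EcoRI retained at both ends. It can therefore be excised as a single fragment, but its orientation is not fixed by the cloning strategy itself. The record does not explicitly name the promoter. The backbone name suggests that a retroviral long terminal repeat drives transcription, but this is an inference from the name, and no feature table is available to confirm it or to identify polyadenylation signals or other regulatory elements. No epitope tags or reporter fusions are listed.

In bacteria the plasmid is maintained as a high-copy replicon under ampicillin selection. For mammalian cells, the selectable marker is xanthine-guanine phosphoribosyltransferase (the E. coli gpt gene). This marker lets transfected cells use xanthine for purine synthesis, so they survive in medium containing mycophenolic acid, allowing stable transfectants to be isolated.

The associated publication examined which PKC isoforms mediate phorbol ester-induced myeloid differentiation, attributing that effect to PKC alpha and delta rather than to beta II, epsilon, zeta or eta. This suggests the construct belongs to a set of isoform-specific overexpression vectors. It is suited to stable overexpression of PKC epsilon in mammalian cells, to study isoform-specific signalling, phorbol ester responses and differentiation phenotypes.
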