Addgene plasmid #8420: pLTR PKC epsilon
Depositing lab: Frederic Mushinski. Depositing organization: National Cancer Institute (NCI). Publication: Phorbol ester-induced myeloid differentiation is mediated by protein kinase C-alpha and -delta and not by protein kinase C-beta II, -epsilon, -zeta, and -eta. Mischak H, Pierce JH, Goodnight J, Kazanietz MG, Blumberg PM, Mushinski JF. J Biol Chem 1993 Sep 25;268(27):20110-5. PubMed 8376369.
Backbone
  Vector backbone: pLTR
  Backbone size w/o insert (bp): 7835
  Vector type: Mammalian Expression
  Selectable markers: xanthine-guanine phosphophorbosyltransferase (Mulligan and Berg, 1981)
Growth in bacteria
  Bacterial resistance: Ampicillin, 100 μg/mL
  Growth temperature: 37°C
  Growth strain: DH5alpha
  Copy number: High Copy
Gene/Insert
  Gene/Insert name: Mouse Protein Kinase C epsilon (alt names: PKC epsilon; PKCe; Protein Kinase C epsilon)
  Species: M. musculus (mouse)
  Insert size (bp): 2400
  Entrez Gene: Prkce (a.k.a. 5830406C15Rik, PKC[e], PKCepsilon, Pkce)
  Cloning method: Restriction Enzyme; 5′ cloning site EcoRI (not destroyed); 3′ cloning site EcoRI (not destroyed)
  Sequencing primers: 5′ n/a
Resource information
  A portion of this plasmid was derived from a plasmid made by: pLTR was a gift from Dr. Nachman Mazurek (map of empty pLTR backbone uploaded here).
Terms and licenses: Academic/Nonprofit Terms; Industry Terms: Not Available to Industry
How to cite: pLTR PKC epsilon was a gift from Frederic Mushinski (Addgene plasmid # 8420 ; http://n2t.net/addgene:8420 ; RRID:Addgene_8420)
